Addgene plasmid #233935: pHRSV_CHARMS-20xTA
Purpose: Mammalian expression of Chimeric Higher-Order Assemblies for Receptor Mediated Signaling (CHARMS) variant: CHARMS-10xTAcontains 20 TA repeats in place of the death domain
Depositing lab: Marcus Taylor. Depositing organization: Max Planck Institute for Infection Biology. Publication: Bottom-up reconstruction of functional death fold signalosomes reveals a requirement for polymer stability and avidity. Lichtenstein MA, Cao F, Lobnow F, Dirvanskyte P, Weyhenmeyer D, Kulesza A, Ziska E, Halfmann R, Taylor MJ. Science. 2025 Apr 25;388(6745):415-422. doi: 10.1126/science.adq3234. Epub 2025 Apr 24. PubMed 40273247.
Backbone
  Vector backbone: pHR-dSV40
  Vector type: Mammalian Expression, Lentiviral
Growth in bacteria
  Bacterial resistance: Ampicillin, 100 μg/mL
  Growth temperature: 37°C
  Growth strain: NEB Stable
  Copy number: High Copy
Gene/Insert
  Gene/Insert name: CHARMS-20xTA
  Species: Synthetic
  Promoter: SV40
  Tag / fusion protein: mEGFP (C terminal on insert)
  Cloning method: Gene Synthesis
Terms and licenses: Academic/Nonprofit Terms; Industry Terms: Not Available to Industry
Depositor comments: Created by Gibson assembly using MluI (5') and NotI (3') sites. Please visit https://doi.org/10.1101/2024.05.08.593169 for bioRxiv preprint.
How to cite: pHRSV_CHARMS-20xTA was a gift from Marcus Taylor (Addgene plasmid # 233935 ; http://n2t.net/addgene:233935 ; RRID:Addgene_233935)
