[The description below was written by a language model from this plasmid's Addgene catalogue record and pLannotate feature annotations shown in this document.]
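Description:
pHRSV_CHARMS-20xTA is a lentiviral transfer plasmid built on the pHR-dSV40 backbone for mammalian expression of a synthetic signaling protein. It is propagated in E. coli through a high-copy ColE1/pUC-type origin and selected with ampicillin (AmpR/β-lactamase). The viral portion carries a truncated HIV-1 5' LTR, the Ψ packaging signal with a partial gag sequence, the Rev response element for Rev-dependent nuclear export of the genomic RNA, and the cPPT/CTS. Downstream of the payload are a WPRE, which enhances transcript expression, and a ΔU3 self-inactivating 3' LTR. The plasmid backbone outside the LTRs also contains older vector remnants, including an SV40 promoter–gpt cassette with the SV40 small t intron and polyadenylation signal, plus fragments of TcR, rop and bom. The record assigns these no role.

The payload is driven by an internal SV40 early promoter annotated without the enhancer region, consistent with the "dSV40" backbone name. It encodes CHARMS-20xTA, a variant of the Chimeric Higher-Order Assemblies for Receptor Mediated Signaling design. The annotated open reading frame consists of a fragment matching mouse MyD88 joined to a fragment matching human IRAK1, followed by a C-terminal monomeric EGFP (A206K) for fluorescence detection. According to the catalogue entry, 20 TA repeats replace the death domain, although the purpose text also says "10xTA", an inconsistency the record does not resolve. The repeat segment is not separately annotated in the feature table. The insert was gene-synthesized and placed by Gibson assembly at MluI and NotI sites. The associated publication concerns bottom-up reconstruction of death fold signalosomes and the need for polymer stability and avidity, but the record does not state this variant's specific role in that work.
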