Features (pLannotate 1.2.2; 35 found; start..end, strand, type, name):
      1..211     +  promoter       SV40 promoter: SV40 early promoter
    371..886     +  CDS            Myd88 (fragment): MYD88_MOUSE - Experimental evidence at protein level: Swiss-Prot protein existence level 1. [Isoform 2]: Defective in its ability to induce IRAK phosphorylation and NF-kappa-B activation and can function as a negative regulator of activation by IL-1 or lipopolysaccharide (LPS). From Mus musculus (Mouse).
    884..1426    +  CDS            IRAK1 (fragment): IRAK1_HUMAN - Also known as IRAK. Experimental evidence at protein level: Swiss-Prot protein existence level 1. Serine/threonine-protein kinase that plays a critical role in initiating innate immune response against foreign pathogens. Involved in Toll-like receptor (TLR) and IL-1R signaling pathways. Is rapidly recruited by MYD88 to the receptor-signaling complex upon TLR activation. Association with MYD88 leads to IRAK1 phosphorylation by IRAK4 and subsequent autophosphorylation and kinase activation. Phosphorylates E3 ubiquitin ligases Pellino proteins (PELI1, PELI2 and PELI3) to promote pel
   1463..2179    +  CDS            mEGFP: enhanced GFP with monomerizing A206K mutation (Zacharias et al., 2002) mammalian codon-optimized
   2184..2214    +  misc_feature   MCS (fragment): pUC18/19 multiple cloning site
   2215..2233    +  misc_feature   MCS (fragment): pBluescript multiple cloning site
   2233..2821    +  misc_feature   WPRE: woodchuck hepatitis virus posttranscriptional regulatory element
   2822..2844    +  misc_feature   MCS (fragment): pBluescript multiple cloning site
   2861..2929    +  CDS            nef (fragment): NEF_HV1Z2 - Experimental evidence at protein level: Swiss-Prot protein existence level 1. Extracellular Nef protein targets CD4(+) T-lymphocytes for apoptosis by interacting with CXCR4 surface receptors. From Human immunodeficiency virus type 1 group M subtype D (isolate Z2/CDC-Z34) (HIV-1).
   2931..3164    +  LTR            3' LTR (ΔU3): self-inactivating 3' long terminal repeat (LTR) from HIV-1
   3189..3207    -  promoter       SP6 promoter: promoter for bacteriophage SP6 RNA polymerase
   3435..3714    +  CDS            TcR (fragment): tetracycline efflux protein; tet; confers resistance to tetracycline
   3715..3763    -  misc_feature   bom (fragment): basis of mobility region from pBR322
   3865..3900    -  CDS            rop (fragment): Rop protein, which maintains plasmids at low copy number; rop
   3995..4099    +  promoter       AmpR promoter: bla
   4100..4960    +  CDS            AmpR: β-lactamase; bla; confers resistance to ampicillin, carbenicillin, and related antibiotics
   5131..5719    +  rep_origin     ori: high-copy-number ColE1/pMB1/pBR322/pUC origin of replication
   5902..5958    +  CDS            lacI (fragment): lac repressor; lacI; The lac repressor binds to the lac operator to inhibit transcription in E. coli. This inhibition can be relieved by adding lactose or isopropyl-β-D-thiogalactopyranoside (IPTG).
   5965..6294    +  promoter       SV40 promoter: SV40 enhancer and early promoter
   6494..6613    +  CDS            gpt (fragment): XGPT_ECOLI - Also known as gpp, gxu. Experimental evidence at protein level: Swiss-Prot protein existence level 1. Purine salvage pathway enzyme that catalyzes the transfer of the ribosyl-5-phosphate group from 5-phospho-alpha-D-ribose 1- diphosphate (PRPP) to the N9 position of the 6-oxopurines guanine and xanthine to form the corresponding ribonucleotides GMP (guanosine 5'- monophosphate) and XMP (xanthosine 5'-monophosphate), with the release of PPi. To a lesser extent, also acts on hypoxanthine (PubMed:9100006, PubMed:3886014). Does not ribophosphorylate adenine (PubMed:3886014). From Esch
   6613..6948    +  CDS            gpt (fragment): XGPT_ECOLI - Also known as gpp, gxu. Experimental evidence at protein level: Swiss-Prot protein existence level 1. Purine salvage pathway enzyme that catalyzes the transfer of the ribosyl-5-phosphate group from 5-phospho-alpha-D-ribose 1- diphosphate (PRPP) to the N9 position of the 6-oxopurines guanine and xanthine to form the corresponding ribonucleotides GMP (guanosine 5'- monophosphate) and XMP (xanthosine 5'-monophosphate), with the release of PPi. To a lesser extent, also acts on hypoxanthine (PubMed:9100006, PubMed:3886014). Does not ribophosphorylate adenine (PubMed:3886014). From Esch
   7043..7348    +  CDS            frsA (fragment): FRSA_ECOLI - Also known as yafA. Experimental evidence at protein level: Swiss-Prot protein existence level 1. Catalyzes the hydrolysis of esters (PubMed:15808744). Displays esterase activity toward pNP-butyrate (PubMed:15808744). May stimulate mixed-acid fermentation by acting as a fermentation/respiration switch that down-regulates respiration and up- regulates fermentation rates (PubMed:15169777). From Escherichia coli (strain K12).
   7352..7426    +  CDS            small t antigen (fragment): SV40 (simian virus 40) small t antigen
   7428..7493    +  intron         small t intron: SV40 (simian virus 40) small t antigen intron
   7623..7643    +  CDS            SV40 NLS: nuclear localization signal of SV40 (simian virus 40) large T antigen
   7962..8045    +  CDS            large T antigen (fragment): large T antigen from SV40 (simian virus 40)
   8068..8202    +  polyA_signal   SV40 poly(A) signal: SV40 polyadenylation signal
   8369..8698    +  CDS            nef (fragment): NEF_HV1BR - Experimental evidence at protein level: Swiss-Prot protein existence level 1. Extracellular Nef protein targets CD4(+) T-lymphocytes for apoptosis by interacting with CXCR4 surface receptors (PubMed:14990729). From Human immunodeficiency virus type 1 group M subtype B (isolate BRU/LAI) (HIV-1).
   8746..9003    +  LTR            5' LTR (truncated): truncated 5' long terminal repeat (LTR) from HIV-1
   9050..9175    +  misc_feature   HIV-1 Ψ: packaging signal of human immunodeficiency virus type 1
   9159..9497    +  CDS            HIV-1 gag (fragment): gag protein from human immunodeficiency virus 1; gag
   9672..9905    +  misc_feature   RRE: The Rev response element (RRE) of HIV-1 allows for Rev-dependent mRNA export from the nucleus to the cytoplasm.
  10282..10382   +  CDS            Rev (fragment): human immunodeficiency virus 1 (HIV-1) Rev protein; rev; enhances nuclear export of unspliced and incompletely spliced viral mRNAs
  10419..10536   +  misc_feature   cPPT/CTS: central polypurine tract and central termination sequence of HIV-1
  10573..10597   -  misc_feature   MCS (fragment): pBluescript multiple cloning site
>Addgene plasmid #233935 | pHRSV_CHARMS-20xTA | addgene full sequence | sequence record 469213 | Addgene NGS Result
GCAGGCAGAAGTATGCAAAGCATGCATCTCAATTAGTCAGCAACCATAGTCCCGCCCCTAACTCCGCCCA
TCCCGCCCCTAACTCCGCCCAGTTCCGCCCATTCTCCGCCCCATGGCTGACTAATTTTTTTTATTTATGC
AGAGGCCGAGGCCGCCTCTGCCTCTGAGCTATTCCAGAAGTAGTGAGGAGGCTTTTTTGGAGGCCTAGGC
TACGCAATTCTCAGCCACCATGACTGCTACCGCCACAGCTACTGCAACTGCCACGGCCACAGCCACGGCC
ACCGCGACTGCAACTGCAACCGCTACTGCTACTGCCACAGCTACCGCAACTGCTACTGCCACAGCGACTG
CCGGAGGATCAGGCGGATCATCCGAAAAGCCTTTACAGGTGGCCAGAGTGGAAAGCAGTGTCCCACAAAC
AAAGGAACTGGGAGGCATCACCACCCTTGATGACCCCCTAGGACAAACGCCGGAACTTTTCGATGCCTTT
ATCTGCTACTGCCCCAACGATATCGAGTTTGTGCAGGAGATGATCCGGCAACTAGAACAGACAGACTATC
GGCTTAAGTTGTGTGTGTCCGACCGTGACGTCCTGCCGGGCACCTGTGTCTGGTCCATTGCCAGCGAGCT
AATTGAGAAAAGGTGTCGCCGCATGGTGGTGGTTGTTTCTGACGATTATCTACAGAGCAAGGAATGTGAC
TTCCAGACCAAGTTTGCACTCAGCCTGTCTCCAGGTGTCCAACAGAAGCGACTGATTCCTATTAAATACA
AGGCGATGAAGAAGGACTTTCCCAGTATCCTGCGGTTCATCACTATATGCGACTATACCAACCCTTGCAC
CAAGTCCTGGTTCTGGACCCGCCTTGCCAAGGCTTTGTCCCTGCCCGGAGGTAGTGGCGGGTCCCCTCCT
TCTCCCCAAGAAAACTCCTATGTCAGCTCCACTGGTAGGGCTCACTCCGGAGCCGCACCATGGCAGCCAC
TCGCTGCACCATCAGGTGCTTCAGCCCAGGCCGCAGAGCAACTGCAACGGGGACCCAACCAGCCAGTCGA
GTCCGACGAAAGTCTTGGAGGGCTGAGCGCTGCTCTGCGGTCCTGGCACCTTACACCAAGTTGTCCCCTT
GATCCTGCTCCTCTGCGGGAGGCTGGGTGCCCCCAAGGTGACACAGCAGGGGAATCCTCATGGGGTTCAG
GACCTGGGAGCCGGCCAACCGCTGTTGAAGGCCTGGCTTTGGGCTCCTCTGCATCATCATCATCAGAACC
TCCCCAGATTATCATCAATCCAGCTCGCCAGAAAATGGTTCAGAAATTGGCTTTGTATGAGGATGGTGCC
CTGGATTCCTTGCAATTGCTGTCATCTTCTTCTCTTCCCGGACTTGGACTTGAACAAGACAGACAAGGTC
CAGAGGAGTCCGACGAGTTCCAGAGCGGAGGTTCCGGGGGTACTGGGGGTAGTGGAGGAAGTGTGAGCAA
GGGCGAGGAGCTGTTCACCGGGGTGGTGCCCATCCTGGTCGAGCTGGACGGCGACGTAAACGGCCACAAG
TTCAGCGTGTCCGGCGAGGGCGAGGGCGATGCCACCTACGGCAAGCTGACCCTGAAGTTCATCTGCACCA
CCGGCAAGCTGCCCGTGCCCTGGCCCACCCTCGTGACCACCCTGACCTACGGCGTGCAGTGCTTCAGCCG
CTACCCCGACCACATGAAGCAGCACGACTTCTTCAAGTCCGCCATGCCCGAAGGCTACGTCCAGGAGCGC
ACCATCTTCTTCAAGGACGACGGCAACTACAAGACCCGCGCCGAGGTGAAGTTCGAGGGCGACACCCTGG
TGAACCGCATCGAGCTGAAGGGCATCGACTTCAAGGAGGACGGCAACATCCTGGGGCACAAGCTGGAGTA
CAACTACAACAGCCACAACGTCTATATCATGGCCGACAAGCAGAAGAACGGCATCAAGGTGAACTTCAAG
ATCCGCCACAACATCGAGGACGGCAGCGTGCAGCTCGCCGACCACTACCAGCAGAACACCCCCATCGGCG
ACGGCCCCGTGCTGCTGCCCGACAACCACTACCTGAGCACCCAGTCCAAGCTGAGCAAAGACCCCAACGA
GAAGCGCGATCACATGGTCCTGCTGGAGTTCGTGACCGCCGCCGGGATCACTCTCGGCATGGACGAGCTG
TACAAGTAAGCGACTCTAGAGTCGACCTGCAGGCATGCAAGCTTGATATCAAGCTTATCGATAATCAACC
TCTGGATTACAAAATTTGTGAAAGATTGACTGGTATTCTTAACTATGTTGCTCCTTTTACGCTATGTGGA
TACGCTGCTTTAATGCCTTTGTATCATGCTATTGCTTCCCGTATGGCTTTCATTTTCTCCTCCTTGTATA
AATCCTGGTTGCTGTCTCTTTATGAGGAGTTGTGGCCCGTTGTCAGGCAACGTGGCGTGGTGTGCACTGT
GTTTGCTGACGCAACCCCCACTGGTTGGGGCATTGCCACCACCTGTCAGCTCCTTTCCGGGACTTTCGCT
TTCCCCCTCCCTATTGCCACGGCGGAACTCATCGCCGCCTGCCTTGCCCGCTGCTGGACAGGGGCTCGGC
TGTTGGGCACTGACAATTCCGTGGTGTTGTCGGGGAAATCATCGTCCTTTCCTTGGCTGCTCGCCTGTGT
TGCCACCTGGATTCTGCGCGGGACGTCCTTCTGCTACGTCCCTTCGGCCCTCAATCCAGCGGACCTTCCT
TCCCGCGGCCTGCTGCCGGCTCTGCGGCCTCTTCCGCGTCTTCGCCTTCGCCCTCAGACGAGTCGGATCT
CCCTTTGGGCCGCCTCCCCGCATCGATACCGTCGACCTCGAGGGAATTAATTCGAGCTCGGTACCTTTAA
GACCAATGACTTACAAGGCAGCTGTAGATCTTAGCCACTTTTTAAAAGAAAAGGGGGGACTGGAAGGGCT
AATTCACTCCCAACGAAGACAAGATCTGCTTTTTGCTTGTACTGGGTCTCTCTGGTTAGACCAGATCTGA
GCCTGGGAGCTCTCTGGCTAACTAGGGAACCCACTGCTTAAGCCTCAATAAAGCTTGCCTTGAGTGCTTC
AAGTAGTGTGTGCCCGTCTGTTGTGTGACTCTGGTAACTAGAGATCCCTCAGACCCTTTTAGTCAGTGTG
GAAAATCTCTAGCAGCATCTAGAATTAATTCCGTGTATTCTATAGTGTCACCTAAATCGTATGTGTATGA
TACATAAGGTTATGTATTAATTGTAGCCGCGTTCTAACGACAATATGTACAAGCCTAATTGTGTAGCATC
TGGCTTACTGAAGCAGACCCTATCATCTCTCTCGTAAACTGCCGTCAGAGTCGGTTTGGTTGGACGAACC
TTCTGAGTTTCTGGTAACGCCGTCCCGCACCCGGAAATGGTCAGCGAACCAATCAGCAGGGTCATCGCTA
GCCAGATCCTCTACGCCGGACGCATCGTGGCCGGCATCACCGGCGCCACAGGTGCGGTTGCTGGCGCCTA
TATCGCCGACATCACCGATGGGGAAGATCGGGCTCGCCACTTCGGGCTCATGAGCGCTTGTTTCGGCGTG
GGTATGGTGGCAGGCCCCGTGGCCGGGGGACTGTTGGGCGCCATCTCCTTGCATGCACCATTCCTTGCGG
CGGCGGTGCTCAACGGCCTCAACCTACTACTGGGCTGCTTCCTAATGCAGGAGTCGCATAAGGGAGAGCG
TCGAATGGTGCACTCTCAGTACAATCTGCTCTGATGCCGCATAGTTAAGCCAGCCCCGACACCCGCCAAC
ACCCGCTGACGCGCCCTGACGGGCTTGTCTGCTCCCGGCATCCGCTTACAGACAAGCTGTGACCGTCTCC
GGGAGCTGCATGTGTCAGAGGTTTTCACCGTCATCACCGAAACGCGCGAGACGAAAGGGCCTCGTGATAC
GCCTATTTTTATAGGTTAATGTCATGATAATAATGGTTTCTTAGACGTCAGGTGGCACTTTTCGGGGAAA
TGTGCGCGGAACCCCTATTTGTTTATTTTTCTAAATACATTCAAATATGTATCCGCTCATGAGACAATAA
CCCTGATAAATGCTTCAATAATATTGAAAAAGGAAGAGTATGAGTATTCAACATTTCCGTGTCGCCCTTA
TTCCCTTTTTTGCGGCATTTTGCCTTCCTGTTTTTGCTCACCCAGAAACGCTGGTGAAAGTAAAAGATGC
TGAAGATCAGTTGGGTGCACGAGTGGGTTACATCGAACTGGATCTCAACAGCGGTAAGATCCTTGAGAGT
TTTCGCCCCGAAGAACGTTTTCCAATGATGAGCACTTTTAAAGTTCTGCTATGTGGCGCGGTATTATCCC
GTATTGACGCCGGGCAAGAGCAACTCGGTCGCCGCATACACTATTCTCAGAATGACTTGGTTGAGTACTC
ACCAGTCACAGAAAAGCATCTTACGGATGGCATGACAGTAAGAGAATTATGCAGTGCTGCCATAACCATG
AGTGATAACACTGCGGCCAACTTACTTCTGACAACGATCGGAGGACCGAAGGAGCTAACCGCTTTTTTGC
ACAACATGGGGGATCATGTAACTCGCCTTGATCGTTGGGAACCGGAGCTGAATGAAGCCATACCAAACGA
CGAGCGTGACACCACGATGCCTGTAGCAATGGCAACAACGTTGCGCAAACTATTAACTGGCGAACTACTT
ACTCTAGCTTCCCGGCAACAATTAATAGACTGGATGGAGGCGGATAAAGTTGCAGGACCACTTCTGCGCT
CGGCCCTTCCGGCTGGCTGGTTTATTGCTGATAAATCTGGAGCCGGTGAGCGTGGGTCTCGCGGTATCAT
TGCAGCACTGGGGCCAGATGGTAAGCCCTCCCGTATCGTAGTTATCTACACGACGGGGAGTCAGGCAACT
ATGGATGAACGAAATAGACAGATCGCTGAGATAGGTGCCTCACTGATTAAGCATTGGTAACTGTCAGACC
AAGTTTACTCATATATACTTTAGATTGATTTAAAACTTCATTTTTAATTTAAAAGGATCTAGGTGAAGAT
CCTTTTTGATAATCTCATGACCAAAATCCCTTAACGTGAGTTTTCGTTCCACTGAGCGTCAGACCCCGTA
GAAAAGATCAAAGGATCTTCTTGAGATCCTTTTTTTCTGCGCGTAATCTGCTGCTTGCAAACAAAAAAAC
CACCGCTACCAGCGGTGGTTTGTTTGCCGGATCAAGAGCTACCAACTCTTTTTCCGAAGGTAACTGGCTT
CAGCAGAGCGCAGATACCAAATACTGTTCTTCTAGTGTAGCCGTAGTTAGGCCACCACTTCAAGAACTCT
GTAGCACCGCCTACATACCTCGCTCTGCTAATCCTGTTACCAGTGGCTGCTGCCAGTGGCGATAAGTCGT
GTCTTACCGGGTTGGACTCAAGACGATAGTTACCGGATAAGGCGCAGCGGTCGGGCTGAACGGGGGGTTC
GTGCACACAGCCCAGCTTGGAGCGAACGACCTACACCGAACTGAGATACCTACAGCGTGAGCTATGAGAA
AGCGCCACGCTTCCCGAAGGGAGAAAGGCGGACAGGTATCCGGTAAGCGGCAGGGTCGGAACAGGAGAGC
GCACGAGGGAGCTTCCAGGGGGAAACGCCTGGTATCTTTATAGTCCTGTCGGGTTTCGCCACCTCTGACT
TGAGCGTCGATTTTTGTGATGCTCGTCAGGGGGGCGGAGCCTATGGAAAAACGCCAGCAACGCGGCCTTT
TTACGGTTCCTGGCCTTTTGCTGGCCTTTTGCTCACATGTTCTTTCCTGCGTTATCCCCTGATTCTGTGG
ATAACCGTATTACCGCCTTTGAGTGAGCTGATACCGCTCGCCGCAGCCGAACGACCGAGCGCAGCGAGTC
AGTGAGCGAGGAAGCGGAAGAGCGCCCAATACGCAAACCGCCTCTCCCCGCGCGTTGGCCGATTCATTAA
TGCAGCTGTGGAATGTGTGTCAGTTAGGGTGTGGAAAGTCCCCAGGCTCCCCAGCAGGCAGAAGTATGCA
AAGCATGCATCTCAATTAGTCAGCAACCAGGTGTGGAAAGTCCCCAGGCTCCCCAGCAGGCAGAAGTATG
CAAAGCATGCATCTCAATTAGTCAGCAACCATAGTCCCGCCCCTAACTCCGCCCATCCCGCCCCTAACTC
CGCCCAGTTCCGCCCATTCTCCGCCCCATGGCTGACTAATTTTTTTTATTTATGCAGAGGCCGAGGCCGC
CTCGGCCTCTGAGCTATTCCAGAAGTAGTGAGGAGGCTTTTTTGGAGGCCTAGGCTTTTGCAAAAAGCTT
GGACACAAGACAGGCTTGCGAGATATGTTTGAGAATACCACTTTATCCCGCGTCAGGGAGAGGCAGTGCG
TAAAAAGACGCGGACTCATGTGAAATACTGGTTTTTAGTGCGCCAGATCTCTATAATCTCGCGCAACCTA
TTTTCCCCTCGAACACTTTTTAAGCCGTAGATAAACAGGCTGGGACACTTCACATGAGCGAAAAATACAT
CGTCACCTGGGACATGTTGCAGATCCATGCACGTAAACTCGCAAGCCGACTGATGCCTTCTGAACAATGG
AAAGGCATTATTGCCGTAAGCCGTGGCGGTCTGTACCGGGTGCGTTACTGGCGCGTGAACTGGGTATTCG
TCATGTCGATACCGTTTGTATTTCCAGCTACGATCACGACAACCAGCGCGAGCTTAAAGTGCTGAAACGC
GCAGAAGGCGATGGCGAAGGCTTCATCGTTATTGATGACCTGGTGGATACCGGTGGTACTGCGGTTGCGA
TTCGTGAAATGTATCCAAAAGCGCACTTTGTCACCATCTTCGCAAAACCGGCTGGTCGTCCGCTGGTTGA
TGACTATGTTGTTGATATCCCGCAAGATACCTGGATTGAACAGCCGTGGGATATGGGCGTCGTATTCGTC
CCGCCAATCTCCGGTCGCTAATCTTTTCAACGCCTGGCACTGCCGGGCGTTGTTCTTTTTAACTTCAGGC
GGGTTACAATAGTTTCCAGTAAGTATTCTGGAGGCTGCATCCATGACACAGGCAAACCTGAGCGAAACCC
TGTTCAAACCCCGCTTTAAACATCCTGAAACCTCGACGCTAGTCCGCCGCTTTAATCACGGCGCACAACC
GCCTGTGCAGTCGGCCCTTGATGGTAAAACCATCCCTCACTGGTATCGCATGATTAACCGTCTGATGTGG
ATCTGGCGCGGCATTGACCCACGCGAAATCCTCGACGTCCAGGCACGTATTGTGATGAGCGATGCCGAAC
GTACCGACGATGATTTATACGATACGGTGATTGGCTACCGTGGCGGCAACTGGATTTATGAGTGGGCCCC
GGATCTTTGTGAAGGAACCTTACTTCTGTGGTGTGACATAATTGGACAAACTACCTACAGAGATTTAAAG
CTCTAAGGTAAATATAAAATTTTTAAGTGTATAATGTGTTAAACTACTGATTCTAATTGTTTGTGTATTT
TAGATTCCAACCTATGGAACTGATGAATGGGAGCAGTGGTGGAATGCCTTTAATGAGGAAAACCTGTTTT
GCTCAGAAGAAATGCCATCTAGTGATGATGAGGCTACTGCTGACTCTCAACATTCTACTCCTCCAAAAAA
GAAGAGAAAGGTAGAAGACCCCAAGGACTTTCCTTCAGAATTGCTAAGTTTTTTGAGTCATGCTGTGTTT
AGTAATAGAACTCTTGCTTGCTTTGCTATTTACACCACAAAGGAAAAAGCTGCACTGCTATACAAGAAAA
TTATGGAAAAATATTCTGTAACCTTTATAAGTAGGCATAACAGTTATAATCATAACATACTGTTTTTTCT
TACTCCACACAGGCATAGAGTGTCTGCTATTAATAACTATGCTCAAAAATTGTGTACCTTTAGCTTTTTA
ATTTGTAAAGGGGTTAATAAGGAATATTTGATGTATAGTGCCTTGACTAGAGATCATAATCAGCCATACC
ACATTTGTAGAGGTTTTACTTGCTTTAAAAAACCTCCCACACCTCCCCCTGAACCTGAAACATAAAATGA
ATGCAATTGTTGTTGTTAACTTGTTTATTGCAGCTTATAATGGTTACAAATAAAGCAATAGCATCACAAA
TTTCACAAATAAAGCATTTTTTTCACTGCATTCTAGTTGTGGTTTGTCCAAACTCATCAATGTATCTTAT
CATGTCTGGATCAACTGGATAACTCAAGCTAACCAAAATCATCCCAAACTTCCCACCCCATACCCTATTA
CCACTGCCAATTACCTGTGGTTTCATTTACTCTAAACCTGTGATTCCTCTGAATTATTTTCATTTTAAAG
AAATTGTATTTGTTAAATATGTACTACAAACTTAGTAGTTGGAAGGGCTAATTCACTCCCAAAGAAGACA
AGATATCCTTGATCTGTGGATCTACCACACACAAGGCTACTTCCCTGATTAGCAGAACTACACACCAGGG
CCAGGGGTCAGATATCCACTGACCTTTGGATGGTGCTACAAGCTAGTACCAGTTGAGCCAGATAAGGTAG
AAGAGGCCAATAAAGGAGAGAACACCAGCTTGTTACACCCTGTGAGCCTGCATGGGATGGATGACCCGGA
GAGAGAAGTGTTAGAGTGGAGGTTTGACAGCCGCCTAGCATTTCATCACGTGGCCCGAGAGCTGCATCCG
GAGTACTTCAAGAACTGCTGATATCGAGCTTGCTACAAGGGACTTTCCGCTGGGGACTTTCCAGGGAGGC
GTGGCCTGGGCGGGACTGGGGAGTGGCGAGCCCTCAGATCCTGCATATAAGCAGCTGCTTTTTGCCTGTA
CTGGGTCTCTCTGGTTAGACCAGATCTGAGCCTGGGAGCTCTCTGGCTAACTAGGGAACCCACTGCTTAA
GCCTCAATAAAGCTTGCCTTGAGTGCTTCAAGTAGTGTGTGCCCGTCTGTTGTGTGACTCTGGTAACTAG
AGATCCCTCAGACCCTTTTAGTCAGTGTGGAAAATCTCTAGCAGTGGCGCCCGAACAGGGACTTGAAAGC
GAAAGGGAAACCAGAGGAGCTCTCTCGACGCAGGACTCGGCTTGCTGAAGCGCGCACGGCAAGAGGCGAG
GGGCGGCGACTGGTGAGTACGCCAAAAATTTTGACTAGCGGAGGCTAGAAGGAGAGAGATGGGTGCGAGA
GCGTCAGTATTAAGCGGGGGAGAATTAGATCGCGATGGGAAAAAATTCGGTTAAGGCCAGGGGGAAAGAA
AAAATATAAATTAAAACATATAGTATGGGCAAGCAGGGAGCTAGAACGATTCGCAGTTAATCCTGGCCTG
TTAGAAACATCAGAAGGCTGTAGACAAATACTGGGACAGCTACAACCATCCCTTCAGACAGGATCAGAAG
AACTTAGATCATTATATAATACAGTAGCAACCCTCTATTGTGTGCATCAAAGGATAGAGATAAAAGACAC
CAAGGAAGCTTTAGACAAGATAGAGGAAGAGCAAAACAAAAGTAAGACCACCGCACAGCAAGCGGCCGGC
CGCTGATCTTCAGACCTGGAGGAGGAGATATGAGGGACAATTGGAGAAGTGAATTATATAAATATAAAGT
AGTAAAAATTGAACCATTAGGAGTAGCACCCACCAAGGCAAAGAGAAGAGTGGTGCAGAGAGAAAAAAGA
GCAGTGGGAATAGGAGCTTTGTTCCTTGGGTTCTTGGGAGCAGCAGGAAGCACTATGGGCGCAGCGTCAA
TGACGCTGACGGTACAGGCCAGACAATTATTGTCTGGTATAGTGCAGCAGCAGAACAATTTGCTGAGGGC
TATTGAGGCGCAACAGCATCTGTTGCAACTCACAGTCTGGGGCATCAAGCAGCTCCAGGCAAGAATCCTG
GCTGTGGAAAGATACCTAAAGGATCAACAGCTCCTGGGGATTTGGGGTTGCTCTGGAAAACTCATTTGCA
CCACTGCTGTGCCTTGGAATGCTAGTTGGAGTAATAAATCTCTGGAACAGATTTGGAATCACACGACCTG
GATGGAGTGGGACAGAGAAATTAACAATTACACAAGCTTAATACACTCCTTAATTGAAGAATCGCAAAAC
CAGCAAGAAAAGAATGAACAAGAATTATTGGAATTAGATAAATGGGCAAGTTTGTGGAATTGGTTTAACA
TAACAAATTGGCTGTGGTATATAAAATTATTCATAATGATAGTAGGAGGCTTGGTAGGTTTAAGAATAGT
TTTTGCTGTACTTTCTATAGTGAATAGAGTTAGGCAGGGATATTCACCATTATCGTTTCAGACCCACCTC
CCAACCCCGAGGGGACCCGACAGGCCCGAAGGAATAGAAGAAGAAGGTGGAGAGAGAGACAGAGACAGAT
CCATTCGATTAGTGAACGGATCTCGACGGTATCGCCAAATGGCAGTATTCATCCACAATTTTAAAAGAAA
AGGGGGGATTGGGGGGTACAGTGCAGGGGAAAGAATAGTAGACATAATAGCAACAGACATACAAACTAAA
GAATTACAAAAACAAATTACAAAAATTCAAAATTTTCGGGTTTATTACAGGGACAGCAGAGATCCAGTTT
GGATCGATAAGCTTGATATCGAATTCCAG
