>Addgene plasmid #233935 | pHRSV_CHARMS-20xTA | depositor partial sequence | sequence record 460100 | CHARMS-20xTA insert
ATGACTGCTACCGCCACAGCTACTGCAACTGCCACGGCCACAGCCACGGCCACCGCGACTGCAACTGCAA
CCGCTACTGCTACTGCCACAGCTACCGCAACTGCTACTGCCACAGCGACTGCCGGAGGATCAGGCGGATC
ATCCGAAAAGCCTTTACAGGTGGCCAGAGTGGAAAGCAGTGTCCCACAAACAAAGGAACTGGGAGGCATC
ACCACCCTTGATGACCCCCTAGGACAAACGCCGGAACTTTTCGATGCCTTTATCTGCTACTGCCCCAACG
ATATCGAGTTTGTGCAGGAGATGATCCGGCAACTAGAACAGACAGACTATCGGCTTAAGTTGTGTGTGTC
CGACCGTGACGTCCTGCCGGGCACCTGTGTCTGGTCCATTGCCAGCGAGCTAATTGAGAAAAGGTGTCGC
CGCATGGTGGTGGTTGTTTCTGACGATTATCTACAGAGCAAGGAATGTGACTTCCAGACCAAGTTTGCAC
TCAGCCTGTCTCCAGGTGTCCAACAGAAGCGACTGATTCCTATTAAATACAAGGCGATGAAGAAGGACTT
TCCCAGTATCCTGCGGTTCATCACTATATGCGACTATACCAACCCTTGCACCAAGTCCTGGTTCTGGACC
CGCCTTGCCAAGGCTTTGTCCCTGCCCGGAGGTAGTGGCGGGTCCCCTCCTTCTCCCCAAGAAAACTCCT
ATGTCAGCTCCACTGGTAGGGCTCACTCCGGAGCCGCACCATGGCAGCCACTCGCTGCACCATCAGGTGC
TTCAGCCCAGGCCGCAGAGCAACTGCAACGGGGACCCAACCAGCCAGTCGAGTCCGACGAAAGTCTTGGA
GGGCTGAGCGCTGCTCTGCGGTCCTGGCACCTTACACCAAGTTGTCCCCTTGATCCTGCTCCTCTGCGGG
AGGCTGGGTGCCCCCAAGGTGACACAGCAGGGGAATCCTCATGGGGTTCAGGACCTGGGAGCCGGCCAAC
CGCTGTTGAAGGCCTGGCTTTGGGCTCCTCTGCATCATCATCATCAGAACCTCCCCAGATTATCATCAAT
CCAGCTCGCCAGAAAATGGTTCAGAAATTGGCTTTGTATGAGGATGGTGCCCTGGATTCCTTGCAATTGC
TGTCATCTTCTTCTCTTCCCGGACTTGGACTTGAACAAGACAGACAAGGTCCAGAGGAGTCCGACGAGTT
CCAGAGCGGAGGTTCCGGGGGTACTGGGGGTAGTGGAGGAAGTGTGAGCAAGGGCGAGGAGCTGTTCACC
GGGGTGGTGCCCATCCTGGTCGAGCTGGACGGCGACGTAAACGGCCACAAGTTCAGCGTGTCCGGCGAGG
GCGAGGGCGATGCCACCTACGGCAAGCTGACCCTGAAGTTCATCTGCACCACCGGCAAGCTGCCCGTGCC
CTGGCCCACCCTCGTGACCACCCTGACCTACGGCGTGCAGTGCTTCAGCCGCTACCCCGACCACATGAAG
CAGCACGACTTCTTCAAGTCCGCCATGCCCGAAGGCTACGTCCAGGAGCGCACCATCTTCTTCAAGGACG
ACGGCAACTACAAGACCCGCGCCGAGGTGAAGTTCGAGGGCGACACCCTGGTGAACCGCATCGAGCTGAA
GGGCATCGACTTCAAGGAGGACGGCAACATCCTGGGGCACAAGCTGGAGTACAACTACAACAGCCACAAC
GTCTATATCATGGCCGACAAGCAGAAGAACGGCATCAAGGTGAACTTCAAGATCCGCCACAACATCGAGG
ACGGCAGCGTGCAGCTCGCCGACCACTACCAGCAGAACACCCCCATCGGCGACGGCCCCGTGCTGCTGCC
CGACAACCACTACCTGAGCACCCAGTCCAAGCTGAGCAAAGACCCCAACGAGAAGCGCGATCACATGGTC
CTGCTGGAGTTCGTGACCGCCGCCGGGATCACTCTCGGCATGGACGAGCTGTACAAGTAA
